>Addgene plasmid #22438 | pGL2 enhancer- F6 LUC | addgene partial sequence | sequence record 28452 | 22438 with LucNRev
TGGCGCCGGGCCTTTCTTTATGTTTTTGGCGTCTTCCATTTTACCAACAGTACCGGAATGCCAAGCTTAC
TTAGATCTCGAGATGTTACTGTGCGTCCACTCTGCTGCCTGCTCCAGCAGAGCCCTGGCCTTTTCCTTAG
GAAGAGGGAGGGGACCGAGAGGAGGGGGCAGTGGGAGGGGGCTCTCCAGTGCTGGCCCTCGCCCCGCCCC
TATCCCATACACAATGGGACAGGAACAAGCCCGGCTGGGAGGCTCTAAAGCCTCAGCTCCACGGTACCTC
CCGGGTTATGTTAGCTCAGTTACAGTACCATAAGATACATTGATGAGTTTGGACAAACCACAACTAGAAT
GCAGTGAAAAAAATGCTTTATTTGTGAAATTTGTGATGCTATTGCTTTATTTGTAACCATTATAAGCTGC
AATAAACAAGTTAACAACAACAATTGCATTCATTTTATGTTTCAGGTTCAGGGGGAGGTGTGGGAGGTTT
TTTAAAGCAAGTAAAACCTCCACGTACCTTAATATTACTTACTTATCATGGTAGCTTGGGCTGGCGTAAT
AGCGAAGAGGCCCGCACCGATCGCCCTTCCCAACAGTTGCGCAGCCTGAATGGCGAATGGCAAATTGTAA
GCGTTAATATTTTGTTAAAATTCGCGTTAAATTTTTGTTAAATCAGCTCATTTTTTAACCAATAGGCCGA
AATCGGCAAAATCCCTTNATAAATCAAAAGAATAGACCGAGATANGG
