[The description below was written by a language model from this plasmid's Addgene catalogue record.]
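Description:
pGL2 enhancer- F6 LUC is a mammalian luciferase reporter plasmid built on the pGL2 enhancer backbone (about 5.9 kb without insert). It is propagated in E. coli under ampicillin selection; the copy number is recorded as unknown, and no feature table is available, so the origin of replication and other backbone elements are not itemised in the record. pGL2-type enhancer vectors are generally promoterless firefly luciferase reporters that carry an SV40 enhancer element, so that a weak or minimal promoter fragment cloned upstream of luciferase can give measurable activity. The record itself does not spell out these details.

The insert, designated F6, is a 188 bp human fragment from the NOS3 gene (endothelial nitric oxide synthase, eNOS), cloned between KpnI and XhoI sites that both remain intact. It sits upstream of the backbone's luciferase gene. The record lists luciferase as a C-terminal "tag", but the arrangement is best understood as a promoter–reporter fusion, in which the NOS3 fragment drives transcription of luciferase, rather than a protein fusion. The exact coordinates of F6 relative to the transcription start site are not stated.

The plasmid comes from a functional analysis of the human eNOS promoter that identified Sp1 and GATA factors as necessary for basal transcription in endothelial cells. The name F6 suggests it may be one of a series of promoter fragments. It is suited to transient transfection assays in which luciferase activity reports the transcriptional activity retained by this short region of the NOS3 promoter.
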