Addgene plasmid #22438: pGL2 enhancer- F6 LUC
Depositing lab: William Sessa. Depositing organization: Yale University. Publication: Functional analysis of the human endothelial nitric oxide synthase promoter. Sp1 and GATA factors are necessary for basal transcription in endothelial cells. Zhang R, Min W, Sessa WC. J Biol Chem. 1995 Jun 23. 270(25):15320-6. 10.1074/jbc.270.25.15320 PubMed 7541039.
Backbone
  Vector backbone: pGL2 enhancer
  Backbone size w/o insert (bp): 5854
  Vector type: Mammalian Expression, Luciferase
Growth in bacteria
  Bacterial resistance: Ampicillin, 100 μg/mL
  Growth temperature: 37°C
  Growth strain: DH5alpha
  Copy number: Unknown
Gene/Insert
  Gene/Insert name: F6
  Species: H. sapiens (human)
  Insert size (bp): 188
  GenBank ID: HSU24214
  Entrez Gene: NOS3 (a.k.a. ECNOS, eNOS)
  Tag / fusion protein: luciferase reporter gene (C terminal on backbone)
  Cloning method: Restriction Enzyme; 5′ cloning site KpnI (not destroyed); 3′ cloning site XhoI (not destroyed)
  Sequencing primers: 5′ see article
Terms and licenses: Academic/Nonprofit Terms; Industry Terms: Not Available to Industry
How to cite: pGL2 enhancer- F6 LUC was a gift from William Sessa (Addgene plasmid # 22438 ; http://n2t.net/addgene:22438 ; RRID:Addgene_22438)
